Addgene plasmid #48367: pDS69
Purpose: FLAG-intergenic region of TUB-HYG (modified from PMID 16269191)
Depositing lab: George Cross. Depositing organization: Rockefeller University. Publication: Strategies to construct null and conditional null Trypanosoma brucei mutants using Cre-recombinase and loxP. Kim HS, Li Z, Boothroyd C, Cross GA. Mol Biochem Parasitol. 2013 Aug 13;191(1):16-19. doi: 10.1016/j.molbiopara.2013.08.001. PubMed 23954366.
Backbone
  Vector backbone: pGEM-T Easy
  Backbone manufacturer: Promega
  Total vector size (bp): 4500
  Vector type: Cre/Lox ; Knockout in T. Brucei
  Selectable markers: Hygromycin
Growth in bacteria
  Bacterial resistance: Ampicillin, 100 μg/mL
  Growth temperature: 37°C
  Growth strain: DH5alpha
  Copy number: Unknown
Gene/Insert
  Gene/Insert name: FLAG-intergenic region of TUB-HYG (modified from PMID 16269191)
  Species: T. brucei
  Cloning method: Unknown
  Sequencing primers: 5′ tb#44 CTGGTTAGTATGGACTTCTCTAGA; 3′ pBRrevBam
Terms and licenses: Academic/Nonprofit Terms; Industry Terms: Not Available to Industry
Depositor comments: For additional information, see http://tryps.rockefeller.edu/trypsru2_cre-lox.html There are several mismatches between Addgene's quality control sequence and the reference sequence from the depositing lab. These mismatches should not affect plasmid function.
How to cite: pDS69 was a gift from George Cross (Addgene plasmid # 48367 ; http://n2t.net/addgene:48367 ; RRID:Addgene_48367)
