[The description below was written by a language model from this plasmid's Addgene catalogue record and pLannotate feature annotations shown in this document.]
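Description:
pDS69 is a roughly 4.5 kb plasmid built on the pGEM-T Easy cloning backbone and catalogued as a Cre/lox-related tool for gene knockout work in Trypanosoma brucei. In E. coli it is maintained through a high-copy ColE1/pUC-type origin and selected with ampicillin via the β-lactamase gene and its native promoter. The backbone also contributes an f1 phage origin, the lac promoter/operator region with a disrupted lacZα fragment, and flanking SP6 and T7 phage promoters on either side of the cloning site, all standard features of this vector family rather than functional parts of the payload.

The insert is described as a FLAG tag followed by a tubulin (TUB) intergenic region and a hygromycin resistance gene, modified from an earlier published construct. The feature table confirms a full-length hph (hygromycin phosphotransferase) coding sequence sitting between the SP6 and T7 promoters. The unannotated stretch of several hundred bases upstream of hph is consistent with the tubulin intergenic region, which in trypanosomes would supply the RNA processing signals needed to express a downstream marker. A short hit to a hornet peptide just after the SP6 promoter is most likely a spurious match, possibly over the FLAG-encoding region, which is not annotated as such. No loxP sites are annotated despite the Cre/lox classification, and the record does not state where any would lie.

The layout suggests a template cassette for epitope tagging or replacing a T. brucei gene while selecting with hygromycin, in the context of building null and conditional null mutants, although the record does not describe the procedure. The depositor notes several sequence mismatches against the reference that are not expected to affect function.
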