Features (pLannotate 1.2.2; 15 found; start..end, strand, type, name):
     20..177     +  CDS            lacZα (fragment): LacZα fragment of β-galactosidase; lacZ fragment
    181..636     +  rep_origin     f1 ori (sequence partly withheld): f1 bacteriophage origin of replication; arrow indicates direction of (+) strand synthesis
    639..690     -  misc_feature   bom (fragment): basis of mobility region from pBR322
    717..821     +  promoter       AmpR promoter: bla
    822..1682    +  CDS            AmpR: β-lactamase; bla; confers resistance to ampicillin, carbenicillin, and related antibiotics
   1853..2441    +  rep_origin     ori: high-copy-number ColE1/pMB1/pBR322/pUC origin of replication
   2624..2716    +  CDS            lacI (fragment): lac repressor; lacI; The lac repressor binds to the lac operator to inhibit transcription in E. coli. This inhibition can be relieved by adding lactose or isopropyl-β-D-thiogalactopyranoside (IPTG).
   2729..2750    +  protein_bind   CAP binding site: CAP binding activates transcription in the presence of cAMP. E. coli catabolite activator protein
   2765..2795    +  promoter       lac promoter: promoter for the E. coli lac operon
   2803..2819    +  protein_bind   lac operator: The lac repressor binds to the lac operator to inhibit transcription in E. coli. This inhibition can be relieved by adding lactose or isopropyl-β-D-thiogalactopyranoside (IPTG). lac repressor encoded by lacI
   2861..2879    +  promoter       SP6 promoter: promoter for bacteriophage SP6 RNA polymerase
   2891..2953    +  CDS            VESPI_VESMG (fragment): Experimental evidence at protein level: Swiss-Prot protein existence level 1. Shows contractile activity on isolated ileum smooth muscle. From Vespa magnifica (Hornet).
   2969..2989    -  misc_feature   MCS (fragment): pBluescript multiple cloning site
   3420..4442    +  CDS            hph: KHYB_ECOLX - Experimental evidence at protein level: Swiss-Prot protein existence level 1. The aminoglycoside phosphotransferases achieve inactivation of their antibiotic substrates by phosphorylation. Only phosphorylates hygromycin and closely related compounds such as demethyl analogs and destomycin. From Escherichia coli.
   4514..17      -  promoter       T7 promoter (across the origin): promoter for bacteriophage T7 RNA polymerase
>Addgene plasmid #48367 | pDS69 | depositor full sequence | sequence record 71699 | Full plasmid sequence
TATAGTGAGTCGTATTACAATTCACTGGCCGTCGTTTTACAACGTCGTGACTGGGAAAACCCTGGCGTTA
CCCAACTTAATCGCCTTGCAGCACATCCCCCTTTCGCCAGCTGGCGTAATAGCGAAGAGGCCCGCACCGA
TCGCCCTTCCCAACAGTTGCGCAGCCTGAATGGCGAATGG
[124 nt withheld, positions 181-304]
C
[56 nt withheld, positions 306-361]
AGCTTTACGGCACCTCGACCG
[64 nt withheld, positions 383-446]
CCTTTGACGTTGGAGTCCACGTTCTTT
[37 nt withheld, positions 474-510]
ACCCTATCTCGGTCTATTCTTTTGATTTATAAGGGATTTTGCCGATTTCGGCCTATTGGTTAAAAAATGA
GCTGATTTAACAAATATTTAACGCGAATTTTAACAAAATATTAACGTTTACAATTTCGCCTGATGCGGTA
TTTTCTCCTTACGCATCTGTGCGGTATTTCACACCGCATACAGGTGGCACTTTTCGGGGAAATGTGCGCG
GAACCCCTATTTGTTTATTTTTCTAAATACATTCAAATATGTATCCGCTCATGAGACAATAACCCTGATA
AATGCTTCAATAATATTGAAAAAGGAAGAGTATGAGTATTCAACATTTCCGTGTCGCCCTTATTCCCTTT
TTTGCGGCATTTTGCCTTCCTGTTTTTGCTCACCCAGAAACGCTGGTGAAAGTAAAAGATGCTGAAGATC
AGTTGGGTGCACGAGTGGGTTACATCGAACTGGATCTCAACAGCGGTAAGATCCTTGAGAGTTTTCGCCC
CGAAGAACGTTTTCCAATGATGAGCACTTTTAAAGTTCTGCTATGTGGCGCGGTATTATCCCGTATTGAC
GCCGGGCAAGAGCAACTCGGTCGCCGCATACACTATTCTCAGAATGACTTGGTTGAGTACTCACCAGTCA
CAGAAAAGCATCTTACGGATGGCATGACAGTAAGAGAATTATGCAGTGCTGCCATAACCATGAGTGATAA
CACTGCGGCCAACTTACTTCTGACAACGATCGGAGGACCGAAGGAGCTAACCGCTTTTTTGCACAACATG
GGGGATCATGTAACTCGCCTTGATCGTTGGGAACCGGAGCTGAATGAAGCCATACCAAACGACGAGCGTG
ACACCACGATGCCTGTAGCAATGCCAACAACGTTGCGCAAACTATTAACTGGCGAACTACTTACTCTAGC
TTCCCGGCAACAATTAATAGACTGGATGGAGGCGGATAAAGTTGCAGGACCACTTCTGCGCTCGGCCCTT
CCGGCTGGCTGGTTTATTGCTGATAAATCTGGAGCCGGTGAGCGTGGGTCTCGCGGTATCATTGCAGCAC
TGGGGCCAGATGGTAAGCCCTCCCGTATCGTAGTTATCTACACGACGGGGAGTCAGGCAACTATGGATGA
ACGAAATAGACAGATCGCTGAGATAGGTGCCTCACTGATTAAGCATTGGTAACTGTCAGACCAAGTTTAC
TCATATATACTTTAGATTGATTTAAAACTTCATTTTTAATTTAAAAGGATCTAGGTGAAGATCCTTTTTG
ATAATCTCATGACCAAAATCCCTTAACGTGAGTTTTCGTTCCACTGAGCGTCAGACCCCGTAGAAAAGAT
CAAAGGATCTTCTTGAGATCCTTTTTTTCTGCGCGTAATCTGCTGCTTGCAAACAAAAAAACCACCGCTA
CCAGCGGTGGTTTGTTTGCCGGATCAAGAGCTACCAACTCTTTTTCCGAAGGTAACTGGCTTCAGCAGAG
CGCAGATACCAAATACTGTCCTTCTAGTGTAGCCGTAGTTAGGCCACCACTTCAAGAACTCTGTAGCACC
GCCTACATACCTCGCTCTGCTAATCCTGTTACCAGTGGCTGCTGCCAGTGGCGATAAGTCGTGTCTTACC
GGGTTGGACTCAAGACGATAGTTACCGGATAAGGCGCAGCGGTCGGGCTGAACGGGGGGTTCGTGCACAC
AGCCCAGCTTGGAGCGAACGACCTACACCGAACTGAGATACCTACAGCGTGAGCTATGAGAAAGCGCCAC
GCTTCCCGAAGGGAGAAAGGCGGACAGGTATCCGGTAAGCGGCAGGGTCGGAACAGGAGAGCGCACGAGG
GAGCTTCCAGGGGGAAACGCCTGGTATCTTTATAGTCCTGTCGGGTTTCGCCACCTCTGACTTGAGCGTC
GATTTTTGTGATGCTCGTCAGGGGGGCGGAGCCTATGGAAAAACGCCAGCAACGCGGCCTTTTTACGGTT
CCTGGCCTTTTGCTGGCCTTTTGCTCACATGTTCTTTCCTGCGTTATCCCCTGATTCTGTGGATAACCGT
ATTACCGCCTTTGAGTGAGCTGATACCGCTCGCCGCAGCCGAACGACCGAGCGCAGCGAGTCAGTGAGCG
AGGAAGCGGAAGAGCGCCCAATACGCAAACCGCCTCTCCCCGCGCGTTGGCCGATTCATTAATGCAGCTG
GCACGACAGGTTTCCCGACTGGAAAGCGGGCAGTGAGCGCAACGCAATTAATGTGAGTTAGCTCACTCAT
TAGGCACCCCAGGCTTTACACTTTATGCTTCCGGCTCGTATGTTGTGTGGAATTGTGAGCGGATAACAAT
TTCACACAGGAAACAGCTATGACCATGATTACGCCAAGCTATTTAGGTGACACTATAGAATACTCAAGCT
ATGCATCCAACGCGTTGGGAGCTCTCCCATATGGTCGACCTGCAGGCGGCCGCGAATTCACTAGTGATTT
TTAGATCTGGTACCGGGCCCCCCCTCGAGTACAAGGATCACGATGGTGATTACAAGGATCACGATATTGA
TTACAAGGACGATGACGATAAGTAGTCGACAAAGTGTGACAACGTCGCACCATGTGTAGGTTTTCATTTA
TGTTCTTTCTTTCTTTCTTTTGTGAATTTGTTTTCTGTCTCAAATGTTTTTAATTCGCTTGGGACCTATG
TTTTTCTTGTTTTTTTGCTCACCCTTTGTGTAGGAGGCACCCTGTCACGTCTGTGGTTGCGTGTATGCCT
TCCTTCCCCTTATTCGCTTCTTCCTGTCGTGTCACACCTCTTTCTCCCTCTCCCTTTCCGCCTTTTCTTT
CAATCTTGTTTTCTCGACCAGCCCTACTAGAGGAGAAAGAATAGTAACCCTTTCATCAAAGAAAATAGTT
CAAACGAATTGCTAGCTTAAGCTTGATCTAGAACTAGTGATGAAAAAGCCTGAACTCACCGCGACGTCTG
TCGAGAAGTTTCTGATCGAAAAGTTCGACAGCGTCTCCGACCTGATGCAGCTCTCGGAGGGCGAAGAATC
TCGTGCTTTCAGCTTCGATGTAGGAGGGCGTGGATATGTCCTGCGGGTAAATAGCTGCGCCGATGGTTTC
TACAAAGATCGTTATGTTTATCGGCACTTTGCATCGGCCGCGCTCCCGATTCCGGAAGTGCTTGACATTG
GGGAATTCAGCGAGAGCCTGACCTATTGCATCTCCCGCCGTGCACAGGGTGTCACGTTGCAAGACCTGCC
TGAAACCGAACTGCCCGCTGTTCTGCAGCCGGTCGCGGAGGCCATGGATGCGATCGCTGCGGCCGATCTT
AGCCAGACGAGCGGGTTCGGCCCATTCGGACCGCAAGGAATCGGTCAATACACTACATGGCGTGATTTCA
TATGCGCGATTGCTGATCCCCATGTGTATCACTGGCAAACTGTGATGGACGACACCGTCAGTGCGTCCGT
CGCGCAGGCTCTCGATGAGCTGATGCTTTGGGCCGAGGACTGCCCCGAAGTCCGGCACCTCGTGCACGCG
GATTTCGGCTCCAACAATGTCCTGACGGACAATGGCCGCATAACAGCGGTCATTGACTGGAGCGAGGCGA
TGTTCGGGGATTCCCAATACGAGGTCGCCAACATCTTCTTCTGGAGGCCGTGGTTGGCTTGTATGGAGCA
GCAGACGCGCTACTTCGAGCGGAGGCATCCGGAGCTTGCAGGATCGCCGCGGCTCCGGGCGTATATGCTC
CGCATTGGTCTTGACCAACTCTATCAGAGCTTGGTTGACGGCAATTTCGATGATGCAGCTTGGGCGCAGG
GTCGATGCGACGCAATCGTCCGATCCGGAGCCGGGACTGTCGGGCGTACACAAATCGCCCGCAGAAGCGC
GGCCGTCTGGACCGATGGCTGTGTAGAAGTACTCGCCGATAGTGGAAACCGACGCCCCAGCACTCGTCCG
AGGGCAAAGGAATCTTCTAGAAAAAATCGAATTCCCGCGGCCGCCATGGCGGCCGGGAGCATGCGACGTC
GGGCCCAATTCGCCC
