>Addgene plasmid #48367 | pDS69 | addgene partial sequence | sequence record 72701 | Hygro-F 5'-gacggcaatttcgatgatg-3'
GGTCGATGCGACGCAATCGTCCGATCCGGAGCCGGGACTGTCGGGCGTACACAAATCGCCCGCAGAAGCG
CGGCCGTCTGGACCGATGGCTGTGTAGAAGTACTCGCCGATAGTGGAAACCGACGCCCCAGCACTCGTCC
GAGGGCAAAGGAATCTTCTAGAAAAATCGAATTCCCGCGGCCGCCATGGCGGCCGGGAGCATGCGACGTC
GGGCCCAATTCGCCCTATAGTGAGTCGTATTACAATTCACTGGCCGTCGTTTTACAACGTCGTGACTGGG
AAAACCCTGGCGTTACCCAACTTAATCGCCTTGCAGCACATCCCCCTTTCGCCAGCTGGCGTAATAGCGA
AGAGGCCCGCACCGATCGCCCTTCCCAACAGTTGCGCAGCCTGAATGGCGAATGG
[124 nt withheld, positions 406-529]
C
[91 nt withheld, positions 531-621]
A
[49 nt withheld, positions 623-671]
CCTTTGACGTTGGAGTCCACGTTCTTT
[37 nt withheld, positions 699-735]
ACCCTATCTCGGTCTATTCTTTTGATTTATAAGGGATTTTGCCGATTTCGGCCTATTGGTTAAAAAATGA
GCTGATTTAACAAAAATTTAACGCGAATTTTAACAAAATATTAACGCTTACAATTTCCTGATGCGGTATT
TTCTCCTTACGCATCTGTGCGGTATTTCACACCGCATCAGGTGGCACTTTTCGGGGAAATGTGCGCGGAA
CCCCTATTTGTTTATTTTTCTAAATACATTCAAATATGTATCCGCTCATGA
