>Addgene plasmid #48367 | pDS69 | addgene partial sequence | sequence record 72702 | Hygro-R 5'-tatccacgccctcctacatc-3'
GAGATTCTTCGCCCTCCGAGAGCTGCATCAGGTCGGAGACGCTGTCGAACTTTTCGATCAGAAACTTCTC
GACAGACGTCGCGGTGAGTTCAGGCTTTTTCATCACTAGTTCTAGATCAAGCTTAAGCTAGCAATTCGTT
TGAACTATTTTCTTTGATGAAAGGGTTACTATTCTTTCTCCTCTAGTAGGGCTGGTCGAGAAAACAAGAT
TGAAAGAAAAGGCGGAAAGGGAGAGGGAGAAAGAGGTGTGACACGACAGGAAGAAGCGAATAAGGGGAAG
GAAGGCATACACGCAACCACAGACGTGACAGGGTGCCTCCTACACAAAGGGTGAGCAAAAAAACAAGAAA
AACATAGGTCCCAAGCGAATTAAAAACATTTGAGACAGAAAACAAATTCACAAAAGAAAGAAAGAAAGAA
CATAAATGAAAACCTACACATGGTGCGACGTTGTCACACTTTGTCGACTACTTATCGTCATCGTCCTTGT
AATCAATATCGTGATCCTTGTAATCACCATCGTGATCCTTGTACTCGAGGGGGGGCCCGGTACCAGATCT
AAAAATCACTAGTGAATTCGCGGCCGCCTGCAGGTCGACCATATGGGAGAGCTCCCAACGCGTTGGATGC
ATAGCTTGAGTATTCTATAGTGTCACCTAAATAGCTTGGCGTAATCATGGTCATAGCTGTTTCCTGTGTG
AAATTGTTATCCGCTCACAATTCCACACAACATACGAGCCGGAAGCATAAAGTGTAAAGCCTGGGGTGCC
TAATGAGTGAGCTAACTCACATTAATTGCGTTGCGCTCACTGCCCGCTTTCCAGTCGGGAAACCTGTCGT
GCCAGCTGCATTAATGAATCGGCCAACGCGCGGGGAGAGGCGGTTTGCGTATTGGGCGCTCTTCCGCTTC
CTCGCTCACTGACTCGCTGCGCTCGGTCGTTCGGCTGCGGCGAGCGGTATCAGCTCACTCAAAGGCGGTA
ATACGGTTATCCACAGAATCAGGGGATAACGCAGGAAAGAACATGTGAGCAAAAGGCCAGCAAAAGGCCA
GGAA
